>Addgene plasmid #134257 | pBOB-C-Flag-GK5_v1 | addgene full sequence | sequence record 275380 | Addgene NGS Result
GACGGATCGGGAGATCTCCCGATCCCCTATGGTGCACTCTCAGTACAATCTGCTCTGATGCCGCATAGTT
AAGCCAGTATCTGCTCCCTGCTTGTGTGTTGGAGGTCGCTGAGTAGTGCGCGAGCAAAATTTAAGCTACA
ACAAGGCAAGGCTTGACCGACAATTGCATGAAGAATCTGCTTAGGGTTAGGCGTTTTGCGCTGCTTCGCG
ATGTACGGGCCAGATATACGCGTTGACATTGATTATTGACTAGTTATTAATAGTAATCAATTACGGGGTC
ATTAGTTCATAGCCCATATATGGAGTTCCGCGTTACATAACTTACGGTAAATGGCCCGCCTGGCTGACCG
CCCAACGACCCCCGCCCATTGACGTCAATAATGACGTATGTTCCCATAGTAACGCCAATAGGGACTTTCC
ATTGACGTCAATGGGTGGAGTATTTACGGTAAACTGCCCACTTGGCAGTACATCAAGTGTATCATATGCC
AAGTACGCCCCCTATTGACGTCAATGACGGTAAATGGCCCGCCTGGCATTATGCCCAGTACATGACCTTA
TGGGACTTTCCTACTTGGCAGTACATCTACGTATTAGTCATCGCTATTACCATGGTGATGCGGTTTTGGC
AGTACATCAATGGGCGTGGATAGCGGTTTGACTCACGGGGATTTCCAAGTCTCCACCCCATTGACGTCAA
TGGGAGTTTGTTTTGGCACCAAAATCAACGGGACTTTCCAAAATGTCGTAACAACTCCGCCCCATTGACG
CAAATGGGCGGTAGGCGTGTACGGTGGGAGGTCTATATAAGCAGCGCGTTTTGCCTGTACTGGGTCTCTC
TGGTTAGACCAGATCTGAGCCTGGGAGCTCTCTGGCTAACTAGGGAACCCACTGCTTAAGCCTCAATAAA
GCTTGCCTTGAGTGCTTCAAGTAGTGTGTGCCCGTCTGTTGTGTGACTCTGGTAACTAGAGATCCCTCAG
ACCCTTTTAGTCAGTGTGGAAAATCTCTAGCAGTGGCGCCCGAACAGGGACTTGAAAGCGAAAGGGAAAC
CAGAGGAGCTCTCTCGACGCAGGACTCGGCTTGCTGAAGCGCGCACGGCAAGAGGCGAGGGGCGGCGACT
GGTGAGTACGCCAAAAATTTTGACTAGCGGAGGCTAGAAGGAGAGAGATGGGTGCGAGAGCGTCAGTATT
AAGCGGGGGAGAATTAGATCGCGATGGGAAAAAATTCGGTTAAGGCCAGGGGGAAAGAAAAAATATAAAT
TAAAACATATAGTATGGGCAAGCAGGGAGCTAGAACGATTCGCAGTTAATCCTGGCCTGTTAGAAACATC
AGAAGGCTGTAGACAAATACTGGGACAGCTACAACCATCCCTTCAGACAGGATCAGAAGAACTTAGATCA
TTATATAATACAGTAGCAACCCTCTATTGTGTGCATCAAAGGATAGAGATAAAAGACACCAAGGAAGCTT
TAGACAAGATAGAGGAAGAGCAAAACAAAAGTAAGACCACCGCACAGCAAGCGGCCGCTGATCTTCAGAC
CTGGAGGAGGAGATATGAGGGACAATTGGAGAAGTGAATTATATAAATATAAAGTAGTAAAAATTGAACC
ATTAGGAGTAGCACCCACCAAGGCAAAGAGAAGAGTGGTGCAGAGAGAAAAAAGAGCAGTGGGAATAGGA
GCTTTGTTCCTTGGGTTCTTGGGAGCAGCAGGAAGCACTATGGGCGCAGCGTCAATGACGCTGACGGTAC
AGGCCAGACAATTATTGTCTGGTATAGTGCAGCAGCAGAACAATTTGCTGAGGGCTATTGAGGCGCAACA
GCATCTGTTGCAACTCACAGTCTGGGGCATCAAGCAGCTCCAGGCAAGAATCCTGGCTGTGGAAAGATAC
CTAAAGGATCAACAGCTCCTGGGGATTTGGGGTTGCTCTGGAAAACTCATTTGCACCACTGCTGTGCCTT
GGAATGCTAGTTGGAGTAATAAATCTCTGGAACAGATTTGGAATCACACGACCTGGATGGAGTGGGACAG
AGAAATTAACAATTACACAAGCTTAATACACTCCTTAATTGAAGAATCGCAAAACCAGCAAGAAAAGAAT
GAACAAGAATTATTGGAATTAGATAAATGGGCAAGTTTGTGGAATTGGTTTAACATAACAAATTGGCTGT
GGTATATAAAATTATTCATAATGATAGTAGGAGGCTTGGTAGGTTTAAGAATAGTTTTTGCTGTACTTTC
TATAGTGAATAGAGTTAGGCAGGGATATTCACCATTATCGTTTCAGACCCACCTCCCAACCCCGAGGGGA
CCCGACAGGCCCGAAGGAATAGAAGAAGAAGGTGGAGAGAGAGACAGAGACAGATCCATTCGATTAGTGA
ACGGATCAACTTTTAAAAGAAAAGGGGGGATTGGGGGGTACAGTGCAGGGGAAAGAATAGTAGACATAAT
AGCAACAGACATACAAACTAAAGAATTACAAAAACAAATTACAAAATTCAAAATTTTATCGATAAGCTTG
GGAGTTCCGCGTTACATAACTTACGGTAAATGGCCCGCCTGGCTGACCGCCCAACGACCCCCGCCCATTG
ACGTCAATAATGACGTATGTTCCCATAGTAACGCCAATAGGGACTTTCCATTGACGTCAATGGGTGGAGT
ATTTACGGTAAACTGCCCACTTGGCAGTACATCAAGTGTATCATATGCCAAGTACGCCCCCTATTGACGT
CAATGACGGTAAATGGCCCGCCTGGCATTATGCCCAGTACATGACCTTATGGGACTTTCCTACTTGGCAG
TACATCTACGTATTAGTCATCGCTATTACCATGGTGATGCGGTTTTGGCAGTACATCAATGGGCGTGGAT
AGCGGTTTGACTCACGGGGATTTCCAAGTCTCCACCCCATTGACGTCAATGGGAGTTTGTTTTGGCACCA
AAATCAACGGGACTTTCCAAAATGTCGTAACAACTCCGCCCCATTGACGCAAATGGGCGGTAGGCGTGTA
CGGTGGGAGGTCTATATAAGCAGAGCTCGTTTAGTGAACCGTCAGATCGCCTGGAGACGCCATCCACGCT
GTTTTGACCTCCATAGAAGACACCGACTGAGCTCCTTAAGGTTAACTCTAGAGAATTCGGATCCATGTCA
GGGCAGCAGGAGCGTGCAGAGCGGCAGCGAGAGGAACTGAGCGCGTCGGCCTCGCCGCCCTCCCGCTTCG
TGCTGGGGCTGGACGTGGGCAGCACGGTGATCCGCTGCCACGTCTATGACCAGACGGCGCGAGTGCGAGG
CTCCAGCGCGCAGAAGGTAGAAAATGTTTACCCTCAACCTGGCTGGGTTGAAATCGATCCTGATTCTCTC
TGGGCTCAGTTTGTTGCCGTAATAAAAGATGCTGTCAAAGCTGCAGGGGTGCAGATGAATCAAATTGTCG
GTCTTGGCATATCAACACAGAGAGCCACTTTCATTACATGGAACAAGAAAACAGGCCATCATTTTCACAA
CTTCATTAGCTGGCAAGACCTAAGGGCAGCTGAACTTGTAAAGTCCTGGAATAATTCTCTCATAATGAAG
CTATTGCATGGGGCCACCCGAGTCCTTCATTTCTTCAGTAGAAGTAAAGTAATGCTAACGGTCAGCCGCT
TCAATTTCAGCACCCAGCATGCCACCTTAAGATTGACCTGGATTTTACAAAACCTATCTGAGGTGAAAAG
GGCAGTTGAAGAAGACAATTGTTGCTTTGGGACGATTGATACCTGGCTGTTATACAAGCTCACGAAAGGT
TCTTCCTACGCCACGGATTATTCAAATGCCAGCACCACTGGATTTTTTGATCCCTATGCGATGCGCTGGA
GCAGGCTCATAACCACCATGGTCTCCATCCCACTGTCTATCCTGCCTCCTGTGAAGGATACCAGCTATAA
TTTTGGATCAGTGGATGAGAAGATATTTGGCGTGCCTATACCAGTTGTTGCCTTGGTTGGTGACCAGCAG
TCGGCCATGTTTGGAGAGTGCTGCTTCGAGACGGGAGATGTGAAGCTAACCATGGGAACTGGAACATTTT
TGGATATCAATACTGGAAAAAACCTTCAGCATGTTAATGGAGGCTTTTATCCACTAATTGGATGGAAGAT
TGGGCAAGAACTTGTATGTTTAGCTGAAGGCAATGCAGGAGACACGGGCACCGCCATAATGTGGGCTCAA
AAATTAGATCTCTTCACAGACGCTGCTGAGACTGAAAAAATGGCCCTGAGCCTGGAAGATTCTGAAGGGG
TTTACTTTGTTCCGTCGTTTAGTGGATTACAGGCTCCATTAAATGACCCCTGTGCCTGTGCCTCTTTTAT
GGGTTTGAAGCACTCCACTAATAAATACCATCTTGTCCGAGCAATATTGGAGTCAATAGCTTTCAGGAAC
AAACAGTTGTACGACATGCTGCAGAGAGAAATCCAGATTCCCGTCACGAACATCCGGGCAGATGGAGGCG
TGTGTAACAACGCTTTCGTCATGCAGATGACTTCAGACCTGATAAATGAGAAGATAGACAGACCTGCCCA
CTTCGACATGTCCTGCTTGGGGGCAGCCTCTCTGGCTGGCCTCGCTGTTGGATTTTGGGCGGACAAGGAA
GAGCTCCAGAAGCTGAGGCAAAGCGAGATGGTTTTCAAGCCTCAGAAGAAGTGGCAGGAATACGAGGCAT
TTCTCGAGCCATGGAAGCTTATGGACTACAAAGACGATGACGACAAGGATATCTAACTGACTGAACCGGT
GGTACCGAGGAATTAATTCGCTGTCTGCGAGGGCCAGCTGTTGGGGTGAGTACTCCCTCTCAAAAGCGGG
CATGACTTCTGCGCTAAGATTGTCAGTTTCCAAAAACGAGGAGGATTTGATATTCACCTGGCCCGCGGTG
ATGCCTTTGAGGGTGGCCGCGTCCATCTGGTCAGAAAAGACAATCTTTTTGTTGTCAAGCTTGAGGTGTG
GCAGGCTTGAGATCTGGCCATACACTTGAGTGACAATGACATCCACTTTGCCTTTCTCTCCACAGGTGTC
CACTCCCAGGTCCAACTGCAGGTCGAGCATGCATCTAGGGCGGCCAATTCCGCCGATCCTGGAAAAACAT
GGAGCAATCACAAGTAGCAATACAGCAGCTACCAATGCTGATTGTGCCTGGCTAGAAGCACAAGAGGAGG
AGGAGGTGGGTTTTCCAGTCACACCTCAGACAATCAACCTCTGGATTACAAAATTTGTGAAAGATTGACT
GGTATTCTTAACTATGTTGCTCCTTTTACGCTATGTGGATACGCTGCTTTAATGCCTTTGTATCATGCTA
TTGCTTCCCGTATGGCTTTCATTTTCTCCTCCTTGTATAAATCCTGGTTGCTGTCTCTTTATGAGGAGTT
GTGGCCCGTTGTCAGGCAACGTGGCGTGGTGTGCACTGTGTTTGCTGACGCAACCCCCACTGGTTGGGGC
ATTGCCACCACCTGTCAGCTCCTTTCCGGGACTTTCGCTTTCCCCCTCCCTATTGCCACGGCGGAACTCA
TCGCCGCCTGCCTTGCCCGCTGCTGGACAGGGGCTCGGCTGTTGGGCACTGACAATTCCGTGGTGTTGTC
GGGGAAGCTGACGTCCTTTCCATGGCTGCTCGCCTGTGTTGCCACCTGGATTCTGCGCGGGACGTCCTTC
TGCTACGTCCCTTCGGCCCTCAATCCAGCGGACCTTCCTTCCCGCGGCCTGCTGCCGGCTCTGCGGCCTC
TTCCGCGTCTTCGCCTTCGCCCTCAGACGAGTCGGATCTCCCTTTGGGCCGCCTCCCCGCCTGGAATTCG
AGCTCGGTACCTTTAAGACCAATGACTTACAAGGCAGCTGTAGATCTTAGCCACTTTTTAAAAGAAAAGG
GGGGACTGGAAGGGCTAATTCACTCCCAACGAAGACAAGATATCCTTGATCTGTGGATCTACCACACACA
AGGCTACTTCCCTGATTGGCAGAACTACACACCAGGGCCAGGGATCAGATATCCACTGACCTTTGGATGG
TGCTACAAGCTAGTACCAGTTGAGCAAGAGAAGGTAGAAGAAGCCAATGAAGGAGAGAACACCCGCTTGT
TACACCCTGTGAGCCTGCATGGGATGGATGACCCGGAGAGAGAAGTATTAGAGTGGAGGTTTGACAGCCG
CCTAGCATTTCATCACATGGCCCGAGAGCTGCATCCGGACTGTACTGGGTCTCTCTGGTTAGACCAGATC
TGAGCCTGGGAGCTCTCTGGCTAACTAGGGAACCCACTGCTTAAGCCTCAATAAAGCTTGCCTTGAGTGC
TTCAAGTAGTGTGTGCCCGTCTGTTGTGTGACTCTGGTAACTAGAGATCCCTCAGACCCTTTTAGTCAGT
GTGGAAAATCTCTAGCAGGGCCGCTTTAAACCCGCTGATCAGCCTCGACTGTGCCTTCTAGTTGCCAGCC
ATCTGTTGTTTGCCCCTCCCCCGTGCCTTCCTTGACCCTGGAAGGTGCCACTCCCACTGTCCTTTCCTAA
TAAAATGAGGAAATTGCATCGCATTGTCTGAGTAGGTGTCATTCTATTCTGGGGGGTGGGGTGGGGCAGG
ACAGCAAGGGGGAGGATTGGGAAGACAATAGCAGGCATGCTGGGGATGCGGTGGGCTCTATGGCTTCTGA
GGCGGAAAGAACCAGCTGGGGCTCTAGGGGGTATCCCC
[124 nt withheld, positions 6689-6812]
C
[91 nt withheld, positions 6814-6904]
A
[49 nt withheld, positions 6906-6954]
CCTTTGACGTTGGAGTCCACGTTCTTT
[37 nt withheld, positions 6982-7018]
ACCCTATCTCGGTCTATTCTTTTGATTTATAAGGGATTTTGCCGATTTCGGCCTATTGGTTAAAAAATGA
GCTGATTTAACAAAAATTTAACGCGAATTAATTCTGTGGAATGTGTGTCAGTTAGGGTGTGGAAAGTCCC
CAGGCTCCCCAGCAGGCAGAAGTATGCAAAGCATGCATCTCAATTAGTCAGCAACCAGGTGTGGAAAGTC
CCCAGGCTCCCCAGCAGGCAGAAGTATGCAAAGCATGCATCTCAATTAGTCAGCAACCATAGTCCCGCCC
CTAACTCCGCCCATCCCGCCCCTAACTCCGCCCAGTTCCGCCCATTCTCCGCCCCATGGCTGACTAATTT
TTTTTATTTATGCAGAGGCCGAGGCCGCCTCTGCCTCTGAGCTATTCCAGAAGTAGTGAGGAGGCTTTTT
TGGAGGCCTAGGCTTTTGCAAAAAGCTCCCGGGAGCTTGTATATCCATTTTCGGATCTGATCAGCACGTG
TTGACAATTAATCATCGGCATAGTATATCGGCATAGTATAATACGACAAGGTGAGGAACTAAACCATGGC
CAAGTTGACCAGTGCCGTTCCGGTGCTCACCGCGCGCGACGTCGCCGGAGCGGTCGAGTTCTGGACCGAC
CGGCTCGGGTTCTCCCGGGACTTCGTGGAGGACGACTTCGCCGGTGTGGTCCGGGACGACGTGACCCTGT
TCATCAGCGCGGTCCAGGACCAGGTGGTGCCGGACAACACCCTGGCCTGGGTGTGGGTGCGCGGCCTGGA
CGAGCTGTACGCCGAGTGGTCGGAGGTCGTGTCCACGAACTTCCGGGACGCCTCCGGGCCGGCCATGACC
GAGATCGGCGAGCAGCCGTGGGGGCGGGAGTTCGCCCTGCGCGACCCGGCCGGCAACTGCGTGCACTTCG
TGGCCGAGGAGCAGGACTGACACGTGCTACGAGATTTCGATTCCACCGCCGCCTTCTATGAAAGGTTGGG
CTTCGGAATCGTTTTCCGGGACGCCGGCTGGATGATCCTCCAGCGCGGGGATCTCATGCTGGAGTTCTTC
GCCCACCCCAACTTGTTTATTGCAGCTTATAATGGTTACAAATAAAGCAATAGCATCACAAATTTCACAA
ATAAAGCATTTTTTTCACTGCATTCTAGTTGTGGTTTGTCCAAACTCATCAATGTATCTTATCATGTCTG
TATACCGTCGACCTCTAGCTAGAGCTTGGCGTAATCATGGTCATAGCTGTTTCCTGTGTGAAATTGTTAT
CCGCTCACAATTCCACACAACATACGAGCCGGAAGCATAAAGTGTAAAGCCTGGGGTGCCTAATGAGTGA
GCTAACTCACATTAATTGCGTTGCGCTCACTGCCCGCTTTCCAGTCGGGAAACCTGTCGTGCCAGCTGCA
TTAATGAATCGGCCAACGCGCGGGGAGAGGCGGTTTGCGTATTGGGCGCTCTTCCGCTTCCTCGCTCACT
GACTCGCTGCGCTCGGTCGTTCGGCTGCGGCGAGCGGTATCAGCTCACTCAAAGGCGGTAATACGGTTAT
CCACAGAATCAGGGGATAACGCAGGAAAGAACATGTGAGCAAAAGGCCAGCAAAAGGCCAGGAACCGTAA
AAAGGCCGCGTTGCTGGCGTTTTTCCATAGGCTCCGCCCCCCTGACGAGCATCACAAAAATCGACGCTCA
AGTCAGAGGTGGCGAAACCCGACAGGACTATAAAGATACCAGGCGTTTCCCCCTGGAAGCTCCCTCGTGC
GCTCTCCTGTTCCGACCCTGCCGCTTACCGGATACCTGTCCGCCTTTCTCCCTTCGGGAAGCGTGGCGCT
TTCTCATAGCTCACGCTGTAGGTATCTCAGTTCGGTGTAGGTCGTTCGCTCCAAGCTGGGCTGTGTGCAC
GAACCCCCCGTTCAGCCCGACCGCTGCGCCTTATCCGGTAACTATCGTCTTGAGTCCAACCCGGTAAGAC
ACGACTTATCGCCACTGGCAGCAGCCACTGGTAACAGGATTAGCAGAGCGAGGTATGTAGGCGGTGCTAC
AGAGTTCTTGAAGTGGTGGCCTAACTACGGCTACACTAGAAGAACAGTATTTGGTATCTGCGCTCTGCTG
AAGCCAGTTACCTTCGGAAAAAGAGTTGGTAGCTCTTGATCCGGCAAACAAACCACCGCTGGTAGCGGTG
GTTTTTTTGTTTGCAAGCAGCAGATTACGCGCAGAAAAAAAGGATCTCAAGAAGATCCTTTGATCTTTTC
TACGGGGTCTGACGCTCAGTGGAACGAAAACTCACGTTAAGGGATTTTGGTCATGAGATTATCAAAAAGG
ATCTTCACCTAGATCCTTTTAAATTAAAAATGAAGTTTTAAATCAATCTAAAGTATATATGAGTAAACTT
GGTCTGACAGTTACCAATGCTTAATCAGTGAGGCACCTATCTCAGCGATCTGTCTATTTCGTTCATCCAT
AGTTGCCTGACTCCCCGTCGTGTAGATAACTACGATACGGGAGGGCTTACCATCTGGCCCCAGTGCTGCA
ATGATACCGCGAGACCCACGCTCACCGGCTCCAGATTTATCAGCAATAAACCAGCCAGCCGGAAGGGCCG
AGCGCAGAAGTGGTCCTGCAACTTTATCCGCCTCCATCCAGTCTATTAATTGTTGCCGGGAAGCTAGAGT
AAGTAGTTCGCCAGTTAATAGTTTGCGCAACGTTGTTGCCATTGCTACAGGCATCGTGGTGTCACGCTCG
TCGTTTGGTATGGCTTCATTCAGCTCCGGTTCCCAACGATCAAGGCGAGTTACATGATCCCCCATGTTGT
GCAAAAAAGCGGTTAGCTCCTTCGGTCCTCCGATCGTTGTCAGAAGTAAGTTGGCCGCAGTGTTATCACT
CATGGTTATGGCAGCACTGCATAATTCTCTTACTGTCATGCCATCCGTAAGATGCTTTTCTGTGACTGGT
GAGTACTCAACCAAGTCATTCTGAGAATAGTGTATGCGGCGACCGAGTTGCTCTTGCCCGGCGTCAATAC
GGGATAATACCGCGCCACATAGCAGAACTTTAAAAGTGCTCATCATTGGAAAACGTTCTTCGGGGCGAAA
ACTCTCAAGGATCTTACCGCTGTTGAGATCCAGTTCGATGTAACCCACTCGTGCACCCAACTGATCTTCA
GCATCTTTTACTTTCACCAGCGTTTCTGGGTGAGCAAAAACAGGAAGGCAAAATGCCGCAAAAAAGGGAA
TAAGGGCGACACGGAAATGTTGAATACTCATACTCTTCCTTTTTCAATATTATTGAAGCATTTATCAGGG
TTATTGTCTCATGAGCGGATACATATTTGAATGTATTTAGAAAAATAAACAAATAGGGGTTCCGCGCACA
TTTCCCCGAAAAGTGCCACCTGACGTC
Features (pLannotate 1.2.2; 34 found; start..end, strand, type, name):
     28..80      -  misc_feature   bom (fragment): basis of mobility region from pBR322
    235..614     +  enhancer       CMV enhancer: human cytomegalovirus immediate early enhancer
    615..814     +  promoter       CMV promoter: human cytomegalovirus (CMV) immediate early promoter
    832..1012    +  LTR            5' LTR (truncated): truncated 5' long terminal repeat (LTR) from HIV-1
   1059..1184    +  misc_feature   HIV-1 Ψ: packaging signal of human immunodeficiency virus type 1
   1168..1531    +  CDS            HIV-1 gag (fragment): gag protein from human immunodeficiency virus 1; gag
   1677..1910    +  misc_feature   RRE: The Rev response element (RRE) of HIV-1 allows for Rev-dependent mRNA export from the nucleus to the cytoplasm.
   2287..2387    +  CDS            Rev (fragment): human immunodeficiency virus 1 (HIV-1) Rev protein; rev; enhances nuclear export of unspliced and incompletely spliced viral mRNAs
   2391..2507    +  misc_feature   cPPT/CTS: central polypurine tract and central termination sequence of HIV-1
   2530..2833    +  enhancer       CMV enhancer: human cytomegalovirus immediate early enhancer
   2834..3037    +  promoter       CMV promoter: human cytomegalovirus (CMV) immediate early promoter
   3145..4704    +  CDS            Gk5: GLPK5_MOUSE - Experimental evidence at transcript level: Swiss-Prot protein existence level 2. From Mus musculus (Mouse).
   4713..4733    +  CDS            3xFLAG (fragment): three tandem FLAG® epitope tags
   4806..5035    +  intron         chimeric intron: chimera between introns from adenovirus and immunoglobulin heavy chain genes
   5099..5209    +  CDS            nef (fragment): NEF_HV1Z2 - Experimental evidence at protein level: Swiss-Prot protein existence level 1. Extracellular Nef protein targets CD4(+) T-lymphocytes for apoptosis by interacting with CXCR4 surface receptors. From Human immunodeficiency virus type 1 group M subtype D (isolate Z2/CDC-Z34) (HIV-1).
   5212..5800    +  misc_feature   WPRE: woodchuck hepatitis virus posttranscriptional regulatory element
   5817..5885    +  CDS            nef (fragment): NEF_HV1Z2 - Experimental evidence at protein level: Swiss-Prot protein existence level 1. Extracellular Nef protein targets CD4(+) T-lymphocytes for apoptosis by interacting with CXCR4 surface receptors. From Human immunodeficiency virus type 1 group M subtype D (isolate Z2/CDC-Z34) (HIV-1).
   5887..6199    +  LTR            5' LTR (fragment): 5' long terminal repeat (LTR) from HIV-1
   6207..6387    +  LTR            5' LTR (truncated): truncated 5' long terminal repeat (LTR) from HIV-1
   6419..6643    +  polyA_signal   bGH poly(A) signal: bovine growth hormone polyadenylation signal
   6647..6668    +  promoter       SV40 promoter (fragment): SV40 enhancer and early promoter
   6689..7117    +  rep_origin     f1 ori (sequence partly withheld): f1 bacteriophage origin of replication; arrow indicates direction of (+) strand synthesis
   7131..7460    +  promoter       SV40 promoter: SV40 enhancer and early promoter
   7508..7555    +  promoter       EM7 promoter: synthetic bacterial promoter&nbsp
   7574..7948    +  CDS            BleoR: antibiotic-binding protein; Sh ble from Streptoalloteichus hindustanus; confers resistance to bleomycin, phleomycin, and Zeocin™
   7958..8083    +  CDS            ble (fragment): BLE_KLEPN - Experimental evidence at protein level: Swiss-Prot protein existence level 1. Binding protein with a strong affinity to the bleomycin family of antibiotics. Binds to CL990; an antimitotic-antibiotic compound. From Klebsiella pneumoniae.
   8078..8199    +  polyA_signal   SV40 poly(A) signal: SV40 polyadenylation signal
   8272..8288    -  protein_bind   lac operator: The lac repressor binds to the lac operator to inhibit transcription in E. coli. This inhibition can be relieved by adding lactose or isopropyl-β-D-thiogalactopyranoside (IPTG). lac repressor encoded by lacI
   8296..8326    -  promoter       lac promoter: promoter for the E. coli lac operon
   8341..8362    -  protein_bind   CAP binding site: CAP binding activates transcription in the presence of cAMP. E. coli catabolite activator protein
   8375..8467    -  CDS            lacI (fragment): lac repressor; lacI; The lac repressor binds to the lac operator to inhibit transcription in E. coli. This inhibition can be relieved by adding lactose or isopropyl-β-D-thiogalactopyranoside (IPTG).
   8650..9238    -  rep_origin     ori: high-copy-number ColE1/pMB1/pBR322/pUC origin of replication
   9409..10269   -  CDS            AmpR: β-lactamase; bla; confers resistance to ampicillin, carbenicillin, and related antibiotics
  10270..10374   -  promoter       AmpR promoter: bla
