[The description below was written by a language model from this plasmid's Addgene catalogue record and pLannotate feature annotations shown in this document.]
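Description:
pBOB-C-Flag-GK5_v1 is an HIV-1-based lentiviral transfer plasmid of about 10.4 kb, built on the pBOB backbone, for expressing mouse glycerol kinase 5 (Gk5, isoform 1, 516 amino acids) with a C-terminal Flag tag in mammalian cells. It is propagated in E. coli through a high-copy ColE1/pUC-type origin and selected with ampicillin (AmpR under its own bla promoter). The backbone also carries an f1 origin. Outside the viral genome there is an SV40/EM7-driven BleoR cassette with an SV40 poly(A) signal, which could confer Zeocin resistance on transfected cells or bacteria but would not be packaged into virus.

The viral genome is transcribed from a CMV enhancer/promoter fused to a truncated 5' LTR, an arrangement typical of Tat-independent, third-generation-style vectors. It is followed by the Ψ packaging signal with a partial gag sequence, the RRE for Rev-dependent nuclear export, and the cPPT/CTS, which aids nuclear import of the provirus. An internal CMV enhancer/promoter drives the Gk5 open reading frame, followed directly by the Flag epitope, which the annotation tool labels as a fragment of 3xFLAG. Downstream lie a sequence annotated as a chimeric intron, a WPRE that enhances transcript stability and expression, the 3' LTR region, and a bGH polyadenylation signal. The annotation does not make clear whether the 3' LTR carries a self-inactivating deletion.

No mammalian selection marker or reporter lies within the LTRs, so transduced cells are identified by Flag or GK5 detection. The construct suits transient transfection or lentiviral delivery of tagged GK5. The associated work studied the role of this kinase in skin-specific regulation of SREBP processing and lipid biosynthesis.
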