Addgene plasmid #134257: pBOB-C-Flag-GK5_v1
Purpose: Lentivector encoding Flag-tagged GK5 (isoform 1)
Depositing lab: Bruce Beutler. Depositing organization: University of Texas Southwestern Medical Center. Publication: Skin-specific regulation of SREBP processing and lipid biosynthesis by glycerol kinase 5. Zhang D, Tomisato W, Su L, Sun L, Choi JH, Zhang Z, Wang KW, Zhan X, Choi M, Li X, Tang M, Castro-Perez JM, Hildebrand S, Murray AR, Moresco EMY, Beutler B. Proc Natl Acad Sci U S A. 2017 Jun 27;114(26):E5197-E5206. doi: 10.1073/pnas.1705312114. Epub 2017 Jun 12. PubMed 28607088.
Backbone
  Vector backbone: pBOB
  Backbone size w/o insert (bp): 8800
  Total vector size (bp): 10400
  Vector type: Mammalian Expression, Lentiviral
Growth in bacteria
  Bacterial resistance: Ampicillin, 100 μg/mL
  Growth temperature: 37°C
  Growth strain: NEB Stable
  Copy number: High Copy
Gene/Insert
  Gene/Insert name: Gk5 (alt name: glycerol kinase 5 (putative))
  Species: M. musculus (mouse)
  Insert size (bp): 1551
  Mutation: mouse Gk5 isoform 1; 516 amino acids
  GenBank ID: NM_177352
  Entrez Gene: Gk5 (a.k.a. AV095337, C330018K18Rik, G630067D24Rik)
  Promoter: CMV
  Tag / fusion protein: Flag (C terminal on insert)
  Cloning method: Ligation Independent Cloning
  Sequencing primers: 5′ agctcgtttagtgaaccgtcagatcg; 3′ ggaaactgacaatcttagcgcag
Terms and licenses: Academic/Nonprofit Terms; Industry Terms: Not Available to Industry
How to cite: pBOB-C-Flag-GK5_v1 was a gift from Bruce Beutler (Addgene plasmid # 134257 ; http://n2t.net/addgene:134257 ; RRID:Addgene_134257)
